Addgene plasmid #207844: NBla_1.2_GpA_G83I
Purpose: BLaTM-System GpA G83I negative control in NBLa 1.2 vector
Depositing lab: Dieter Langosch. Depositing organization: Technische Universitaet Muenchen (TUM). Publication: Identifying ionic interactions within a membrane using BLaTM, a genetic tool to measure homo- and heterotypic transmembrane helix-helix interactions. Schanzenbach C, Schmidt FC, Breckner P, Teese MG, Langosch D. Sci Rep. 2017 Mar 7;7:43476. doi: 10.1038/srep43476. PubMed 28266525.
Backbone
  Vector backbone: pACYC184 (modified)
  Backbone size w/o insert (bp): 4083
  Total vector size (bp): 5610
  Vector type: Bacterial Expression
Growth in bacteria
  Bacterial resistance: Chloramphenicol, 25 μg/mL
  Growth temperature: 37°C
  Growth strain: DH5alpha
  Copy number: Low Copy
Gene/Insert
  Gene/Insert name: N-BLa 1.2 fusion protein
  Species: Synthetic
  Insert size (bp): 1527
  Tag / fusion protein: Flag (C terminal on insert)
Terms and licenses: Academic/Nonprofit Terms; Industry Terms: Not Available to Industry
Depositor comments: TMD: Integrin alphaV mut GP, contains ApaI restriction site
How to cite: NBla_1.2_GpA_G83I was a gift from Dieter Langosch (Addgene plasmid # 207844 ; http://n2t.net/addgene:207844 ; RRID:Addgene_207844)
