[The description below was written by a language model from this plasmid's Addgene catalogue record and pLannotate feature annotations shown in this document.]
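Description:
NBla_1.2_GpA_G83I is a low-copy bacterial expression plasmid built on a modified pACYC184 backbone. It serves as the glycophorin A G83I negative control for BLaTM, a genetic assay that measures homo- and heterotypic transmembrane helix-helix interactions in E. coli. The plasmid replicates from the p15A origin, which is compatible with ColE1-type plasmids and so allows co-maintenance with a partner plasmid. Selection is by chloramphenicol, through a cat gene under its own promoter. Only fragments of the pACYC184 tetracycline resistance gene remain, so that marker appears to be disrupted.

The annotated expression cassette is driven by the arabinose-inducible araBAD promoter and encodes the synthetic N-BLa 1.2 fusion protein. It begins with a short OmpA-derived segment, presumably the export signal, followed by an N-terminal fragment of β-lactamase lacking its native signal sequence. An unannotated stretch of about 230 bp comes next and plausibly holds the linker and transmembrane domain. After it come superfolder GFP, a short histidine tag and a T7 terminator. In a split β-lactamase design of this kind, association of transmembrane domains brings complementary enzyme fragments together, and superfolder GFP gives a fluorescent handle on the fusion. G83I is known to disrupt glycophorin A helix dimerisation, which fits the stated negative-control role.

The record has several inconsistencies. The depositor comment describes the transmembrane domain as a mutant integrin alphaV segment with an ApaI site, which conflicts with the GpA G83I name and purpose. The catalogue lists a C-terminal Flag tag that the feature table does not annotate. The sequenced record is also slightly longer than the stated total size.
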