Features (pLannotate 1.2.2; 19 found; start..end, strand, type, name):
    295..363     +  CDS            ompA (fragment): OMPA_YERPE - Also known as ompA1. Experimental evidence at protein level: Swiss-Prot protein existence level 1. With TolR probably plays a role in maintaining the position of the peptidoglycan cell wall in the periplasm. Acts as a porin with low permeability that allows slow penetration of small solutes; an internal gate slows down solute passage. From Yersinia pestis.
    361..870     +  CDS            bla(M) (fragment): β-lactamase lacking the signal sequence; bla(M); allows cytosolic expression of β-lactamase
   1105..1815    +  CDS            Superfolder GFP: Superfolder GFP is a basic (constitutively fluorescent) green fluorescent protein published in 2005, derived from Aequorea victoria. It is reported to be a very rapidly-maturing weak dimer.
   1849..1866    +  CDS            9xHis (fragment): 9xHis affinity tag
   1876..1925    +  CDS            SET1 (fragment): solubility-enhancement tag derived from T7 phage gene 10B
   1933..1980    +  terminator     T7 terminator: transcription terminator for bacteriophage T7 RNA polymerase
   1980..2602    +  CDS            TcR (fragment): tetracycline efflux protein; tet; confers resistance to tetracycline
   2844..2969    -  CDS            YPB1_ECOLX (fragment): Protein predicted: Swiss-Prot protein existence level 4. From Escherichia coli.
   3105..3198    +  CDS            TcR (fragment): tetracycline efflux protein; tet; confers resistance to tetracycline
   3195..3252    -  CDS            TcR (fragment): tetracycline efflux protein; tet; confers resistance to tetracycline
   3239..3337    +  CDS            YPB2_ECOLX (fragment): Protein predicted: Swiss-Prot protein existence level 4. From Escherichia coli.
   3636..4295    -  CDS            CmR: chloramphenicol acetyltransferase; cat; confers resistance to chloramphenicol
   4296..4398    -  promoter       cat promoter: promoter of the E. coli cat gene encoding chloramphenicol acetyltransferase
   4519..4661    +  mobile_element IS1 (fragment): prokaryotic transposable element IS1
   4663..4682    +  misc_feature   bom (fragment): basis of mobility region from pBR322
   4781..4836    -  rep_origin     RSF ori (fragment): Plasmids containing the RSF 1030 origin of replication can be propagated in E. coli cells that contain additional plasmids with compatible origins.
   4924..5469    -  rep_origin     p15A ori: Plasmids containing the medium-copy-number p15A origin of replication can be propagated in E. coli cells that contain a second plasmid with the ColE1 origin.
   5581..5602    +  promoter       tet promoter (fragment): E. coli promoter for tetracycline efflux protein gene
   5600..257     +  promoter       araBAD promoter (across the origin): araBAD; promoter of the L-arabinose operon of E. coli; the araC regulatory gene is transcribed in the opposite direction (Guzman et al., 1995)
>Addgene plasmid #207844 | NBla_1.2_GpA_G83I | addgene full sequence | sequence record 417786 | Addgene NGS Result
ACATTGCCGTCACTGCGTCTTTTACTGGCTCTTCTCGCTAACCAAACCGGTAACCCCGCTTATTAAAAGC
ATTCTGTAACAAAGCGGGACCAAAGCCATGACAAAAACGCGTAACAAAAGTGTCTATAATCACGGCAGAA
AAGTCCACATTGATTATTTGCACGGCGTCACACTTTGCTATGCCATAGCATTTTTATCCATAAGATTAGC
GGATGCTACCTGACGCTTTTTATCGCAACTCTCTACTGTTTCTCCATACCCGTTTTTTTGGGCTCTAGAT
AACGAGGGCAAAAAATGAAAAAGACCGCGATTGCGATTGCGGTGGCGCTGGCGGGCTTTGCGACCGTGGC
GCAGGCGGCGCCAGAAACGCTGGTGAAAGTAAAAGATGCTGAAGATCAGTTGGGTGCACGAGTGGGTTAC
ATCGAACTGGATCTCAACAGCGGTAAGATCCTTGAGAGTTTTCGCCCCGAAGAACGTTTTCCAATGATGA
GCACTTTTAAAGTTCTGCTATGTGGCGCGGTATTATCCCGTGTTGACGCCGGGCAAGAGCAACTCGGTCG
CCGCATACACTATTCTCAGAATGACTTGGTTGAGTACTCACCAGTCACAGAAAAGCATCTTACGGATGGC
ATGACAGTAAGAGAATTATGCAGTGCTGCCATAACCATGAGTGATAACACTGCGGCCAACTTACTTCTGA
CAACGATCGGAGGACCGAAGGAGCTAACCGCTTTTTTGCACAACATGGGGGATCATGTAACTCGCCTTGA
TCGTTGGGAACCGGAGCTGAATGAAGCCATACCAAACGACGAGCGTGACACCACGACGCCTGTAGCAATG
GCAACAACGTTGCGCAAACTATTAACTGGCACTAGTGGCAGCGGCGGCGGCAGCGGCGGCGGCAGCGGTT
CTGCTAATCGAGCTAGCACCCTGATTATTTTTGGCGTGATGGCGATTGTGATTGGCACCATTCTGCTGAT
TAGCGGGATCCACAAACTGGCAGTTAATGTTCAGCTGCCTGCCGAAGCAGCAGCGAAAGAAGCCGCTGCC
AAAGAAGCGGCAGCGAAAGAGGCTGCCGCGAAAGAGGCAGCAGCTAAAGCCGCAAGCAAAGGTGGAGAAC
TGTTTACCGGTGTTGTTCCGATTCTGGTTGAACTGGATGGTGATGTTAATGGCCACAAATTCTCAGTTCG
TGGTGAAGGCGAAGGTGATGCAACCAATGGTAAACTGACCCTGAAATTTATCTGTACCACCGGCAAACTG
CCGGTTCCGTGGCCGACCCTGGTTACCACCCTGACCTATGGTGTTCAGTGTTTCAGCCGTTATCCGGATC
ATATGAAACAGCACGATTTCTTCAAATCTGCAATGCCGGAAGGTTATGTTCAAGAACGTACCATCTCCTT
TAAAGATGATGGCACCTATAAGACCCGTGCCGAAGTTAAATTTGAAGGTGATACCCTGGTGAATCGCATT
GAACTGAAAGGCATCGATTTCAAAGAAGATGGTAATATCCTGGGCCATAAACTGGAATATAATTTCAACA
GCCACAACGTGTATATCACCGCAGATAAACAGAAGAATGGCATCAAAGCCAACTTTAAGATCCGCCATAA
TGTTGAAGATGGCAGCGTTCAGCTGGCAGATCATTATCAGCAGAATACACCGATTGGTGATGGTCCGGTT
CTGCTGCCGGATAATCATTATCTGAGCACCCAGAGCGTTCTGAGCAAAGATCCGAATGAGAAACGTGATC
ACATGGTGCTGCTGGAATTTGTTACCGCAGCAGGTATTACCCATGGTATGGATGAACTGTATAAAGGCGA
TTATAAAGATCACGACGGCTAACTCGAGCACCACCACCACCACCACTGAGATCCGGCTGCTAACAAAGCC
CGAAAGGAAGCTGAGTTGGCTGCTGCCACCGCTGAGCAATAACTAGCATAACCCCTTGGGGCCTCTAAAC
GGGTCTTGAGGGGTTTTTTGACCGATGCCCTTGAGAGCCTTCAACCCAGTCAGCTCCTTCCGGTGGGCGC
GGGGCATGACTATCGTCGCCGCACTTATGACTGTCTTCTTTATCATGCAACTCGTAGGACAGGTGCCGGC
AGCGCTCTGGGTCATTTTCGGCGAGGACCGCTTTCGCTGGAGCGCGACGATGATCGGCCTGTCGCTTGCG
GTATTCGGAATCTTGCACGCCCTCGCTCAAGCCTTCGTCACTGGTCCCGCCACCAAACGTTTCGGCGAGA
AGCAGGCCATTATCGCCGGCATGGCGGCCGACGCGCTGGGCTACGTCTTGCTGGCGTTCGCGACGCGAGG
CTGGATGGCCTTCCCCATTATGATTCTTCTCGCTTCCGGCGGCATCGGGATGCCCGCGTTGCAGGCCATG
CTGTCCAGGCAGGTAGATGACGACCATCAGGGACAGCTTCAAGGATCGCTCGCGGCTCTTACCAGCCTAA
CTTCGATCATTGGACCGCTGATCGTCACGGCGATTTATGCCGCCTCGGCGAGCACATGGAACGGGTTGGC
ATGGATTGTAGGCGCCGCCCTATACCTTGTCTGCCTCCCCGCGTTGCGTCGCGGTGCATGGAGCCGGGCC
ACCTCGACCTGAATGGAAGCCGGCGGCACCTCGCTAACGGATTCACCACTCCAAGAATTGGAGCCAATCA
ATTCTTGCGGAGAACTGTGAATGCGCAAACCAACCCTTGGCAGAACATATCCATCGCGTCCGCCATCTCC
AGCAGCCGCACGCGGCGCATCTCGGGCAGCGTTGGGTCCTGGCCACGGGTGCGCATGATCGTGCTCCTGT
CGTTGAGGACCCGGCTAGGCTGGCGGGGTTGCCTTACTGGTTAGCAGAATGAATCACCGATACGCGAGCG
AACGTGAAGCGACTGCTGCTGCAAAACGTCTGCGACCTGAGCAACAACATGAATGGTCTTCGGTTTCCGT
GTTTCGTAAAGTCTGGAAACGCGGAAGTCCCCTACGTGCTGCTGAAGTTGCCCGCAACAGAGAGTGGAAC
CAACCGGTGATACCACGATACTATGACTGAGAGTCAACGCCATGAGCGGCCTCATTTCTTATTCTGAGTT
ACAACAGTCCGCACCGCTGCCGGTAGCTCCTTCCGGTGGGCGCGGGGCATGACTATCGTCGCCGCACTTA
TGACTGTCTTCTTTATCATGCAACTCGTAGGACAGGTGCCGGCAGCGCCCAACAGTCCCCCGGCCACGGG
GCCTGCCACCATACCCACGCCGAAACAAGCGCCCTGCACCATTATGTTCCGGATCTGCATCGCAGGATGC
TGCTGGCTACCCTGTGGAACACCTACATCTGTATTAACGAAGCGCTAACCGTTTTTATCAGGCTCTGGGA
GGCAGAATAAATGATCATATCGTCAATTATTACCTCCACGGGGAGAGCCTGAGCAAACTGGCCTCAGGCA
TTTGAGAAGCACACGGTCACACTGCTTCCGGTAGTCAATAAACCGGTAAACCAGCAATAGACATAAGCGG
CTATTTAACGACCCTGCCCTGAACCGACGACCGGGTCGAATTTGCTTTCGAATTTCTGCCATTCATCCGC
TTATTATCACTTATTCAGGCGTAGCAACCAGGCGTTTAAGGGCACCAATAACTGCCTTAAAAAAATTACG
CCCCGCCCTGCCACTCATCGCAGTACTGTTGTAATTCATTAAGCATTCTGCCGACATGGAAGCCATCACA
AACGGCATGATGAACCTGAATCGCCAGCGGCATCAGCACCTTGTCGCCTTGCGTATAATATTTGCCCATG
GTGAAAACGGGGGCGAAGAAGTTGTCCATATTGGCCACGTTTAAATCAAAACTGGTGAAACTCACCCAGG
GATTGGCTGAGACGAAAAACATATTCTCAATAAACCCTTTAGGGAAATAGGCCAGGTTTTCACCGTAACA
CGCCACATCTTGCGAATATATGTGTAGAAACTGCCGGAAATCGTCGTGGTATTCACTCCAGAGCGATGAA
AACGTTTCAGTTTGCTCATGGAAAACGGTGTAACAAGGGTGAACACTATCCCATATCACCAGCTCACCGT
CTTTCATTGCCATACGGAATTCCGGATGAGCATTCATCAGGCGGGCAAGAATGTGAATAAAGGCCGGATA
AAACTTGTGCTTATTTTTCTTTACGGTCTTTAAAAAGGCCGTAATATCCAGCTGAACGGTCTGGTTATAG
GTACATTGAGCAACTGACTGAAATGCCTCAAAATGTTCTTTACGATGCCATTGGGATATATCAACGGTGG
TATATCCAGTGATTTTTTTCTCCATTTTAGCTTCCTTAGCTCCTGAAAATCTCGATAACTCAAAAAATAC
GCCCGGTAGTGATCTTATTTCATTATGGTGAAAGTTGGAACCTCTTACGTGCCGATCAACGTCTCATTTT
CGCCAAAAGTTGGCCCAGGGCTTCCCGGTATCAACAGGGACACCAGGATTTATTTATTCTGCGAAGTGAT
CTTCCGTCACAGGTATTTATTCGGCGCAAAGTGCGTCGGGTGATGCTGCCAACTTACTGATTTAGTGTAT
GATGGTGTTTTTGAGGTGCTCCAGTGGCTTCTGTTTCTATCAGCTGTCCCTCCTGTTCAGCTACTGACGG
GGTGGTGCGTAACGGCAAAAGCACCGCCGGACATCAGCGCTGGCGGAGTGTATACTGGCTTACTATGTTG
GCACTGATGAGGGTGTCAGTGAAGTGCTTCATGTGGCAGGAGAAAAAAGGCTGCACCGGTGCGTCAGCAG
AATATGTGATACAGGATATATTCCGCTTCCTCGCTCACTGACTCGCTACGCTCGGTCGTTCGACTGCGGC
GAGCGGAAATGGCTTACGAACGGGGCGGAGATTTCCTGGAAGATGCCAGGAAGATACTTAACAGGGAAGT
GAGAGGGCCGCAGCAAAGCCGTTTTTCCATAGGCTCCGCCCCCCTGACAAGCATCACGAAATCTGACGCT
CAAATCAGTGGTGGCGAAACCCGACAGGACTATAAAGATACCAGGCGTTTCCCCCTGGCGGCTCCCTCGT
GCGCTCTCCTGTTCCTGCCTTTCGGTTTACCGGTGTCATTCCGCTGTTATGGCCGCGTTTGTCTCATTCC
ACGCCTGACACTCAGTTCCGGGTAGGCAGTTCGCTCCAAGCTGGACTGTATGCACGAACCCCCCGTTCAG
TCCGACCGCTGCGCCTTATCCGGTAACTATCGTCTTGAGTCCAACCCGGAAAGACATGCAAAAGCACCAC
TGGCAGCAGCCACTGGTAATTGATTTAGAGGAGTTAGTCTTGAAGTCATGCGCCGGTTAAGGCTAAACTG
AAAGGACAAGTTTTGGTGACTGCGCTCCTCCAAGCCAGTTACCTCGGTTCAAAGAGTTGGTAGCTCAGAG
AACCTTCGAAAAACCGCCCTGCAAGGCGGTTTTTTCGTTTTCAGAGCAAGAGATTACGCGCAGACCAAAA
CGATCTCAAGAAGATCATCTTATTAATCAGATAAAATATTTCTAGATTTCAGTGCAATTTATCTCTTCAA
ATGTAGCACCTGAAGTCAGCCCCATACGATATAAGTTGTAATTCTCATGTTTGACAGCTTATCATCGATA
AGAAACCAATTGTCCATATTGCATCAG
